Addgene plasmid #250893: pK1_PLLacO1R3CIw_PLTetO1R2CIw
Purpose: Cassette 1: Wild type cI protein expressed under PL TetO1, regulated by RBS 'R2'; Cassette 2: Wild type cI protein expressed under PL LacO1 and regulated b RBS 'R3'; part of Bneu AS7; p15A origin
Depositing lab: Sangram Bagh. Depositing organization: Saha Institute of Nuclear Physics. Publication: Multicellular artificial neural network-type architectures demonstrate computational problem solving. Bonnerjee D, Chakraborty S, Mukherjee B, Basu R, Paul A, Bagh S. Nat Chem Biol. 2024 Nov;20(11):1524-1534. doi: 10.1038/s41589-024-01711-4. Epub 2024 Sep 16. PubMed 39285005.
Backbone
  Vector backbone: pZ
  Vector type: Synthetic Biology
Growth in bacteria
  Bacterial resistance: Chloramphenicol, 25 μg/mL
  Growth temperature: 37°C
  Growth strain: DH5alpha
  Copy number: Low Copy
Gene/Insert 1
  Gene/Insert name: Wild type cI
  Species: Bacteriophage Lambda
  Insert size (bp): 1840
  Promoter: PL TetO1
  Cloning method: Restriction Enzyme; 5′ cloning site Unspecified (unknown if destroyed); 3′ cloning site Unspecified (unknown if destroyed)
  Sequencing primers: 5′ Unspecified
Gene/Insert 2
  Gene/Insert name: Wild type cI
  Species: Bacteriophage Lambda
  Promoter: PL LacO1
  Cloning method: Restriction Enzyme; 5′ cloning site Unspecified (unknown if destroyed); 3′ cloning site Unspecified (unknown if destroyed)
  Sequencing primers: 5′ Unspecified
Terms and licenses: Academic/Nonprofit Terms; Industry Terms: Not Available to Industry
How to cite: pK1_PLLacO1R3CIw_PLTetO1R2CIw was a gift from Sangram Bagh (Addgene plasmid # 250893 ; http://n2t.net/addgene:250893 ; RRID:Addgene_250893)
