[The description below was written by a language model from this plasmid's Addgene catalogue record and pLannotate feature annotations shown in this document.]
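Description:
pK1_PLLacO1R3CIw_PLTetO1R2CIw is a synthetic-biology plasmid of about 3.8 kb built on the modular pZ expression-vector backbone for use in E. coli. It replicates from the p15A origin, which the record lists as low copy and which is compatible with ColE1-type plasmids, so it can be maintained alongside other circuit plasmids in the same cell. Selection is by chloramphenicol, through a chloramphenicol acetyltransferase gene driven by its own cat promoter and followed by the lambda t0 terminator.

The payload consists of two independent expression cassettes, each encoding the wild-type cI repressor of bacteriophage lambda. In one cassette, cI is transcribed from the PLlacO-1 promoter, a lambda PL derivative carrying two lac operators. The annotation detects these operators together with a PL core fragment that it labels as PLtetO-1-like. Translation in this cassette is set by a ribosome binding site designated R3. In the other cassette, placed on the opposite strand, cI is transcribed from the PLtetO-1 promoter with the ribosome binding site R2. Each coding sequence ends in an rrnB T1 terminator. Because the promoters are repressed by LacI and TetR respectively, cI should be produced in response to either an IPTG-type or a tetracycline-type inducer in a host supplying those repressors, with the two RBS variants giving each input its own strength. The repressor genes are not annotated on this plasmid.

The record describes the construct as a component of "Bneu AS7", one of the engineered bacterial units used in multicellular artificial neural network-type architectures for computational problem solving. The cI output presumably represses a lambda-derived promoter carried on a partner plasmid, although the record does not state that target.
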