Features (pLannotate 1.2.2; 12 found; start..end, strand, type, name):
      9..25      +  protein_bind   lac operator: The lac repressor binds to the lac operator to inhibit transcription in E. coli. This inhibition can be relieved by adding lactose or isopropyl-β-D-thiogalactopyranoside (IPTG). lac repressor encoded by lacI
     32..48      +  protein_bind   lac operator: The lac repressor binds to the lac operator to inhibit transcription in E. coli. This inhibition can be relieved by adding lactose or isopropyl-β-D-thiogalactopyranoside (IPTG). lac repressor encoded by lacI
     48..80      +  promoter       PLtetO-1 promoter (fragment): modified phage lambda PL promoter with tet operator sites (Lutz and Bujard, 1997)
    108..821     +  CDS            λ repressor (sequence partly withheld): phage λ repressor; cI
    833..919     +  terminator     rrnB T1 terminator: Escherichia coli rrnB; transcription terminator T1 from the E. coli rrnB gene
   1195..1740    -  rep_origin     p15A ori: Plasmids containing the medium-copy-number p15A origin of replication can be propagated in E. coli cells that contain a second plasmid with the ColE1 origin.
   1854..1948    -  terminator     lambda t0 terminator: transcription terminator from phage lambda
   1969..2628    -  CDS            CmR: chloramphenicol acetyltransferase; cat; confers resistance to chloramphenicol
   2629..2731    -  promoter       cat promoter: promoter of the E. coli cat gene encoding chloramphenicol acetyltransferase
   2841..2927    -  terminator     rrnB T1 terminator: Escherichia coli rrnB; transcription terminator T1 from the E. coli rrnB gene
   2939..3652    -  CDS            λ repressor (sequence partly withheld): phage λ repressor; cI
   3680..3753    -  promoter       PLtetO-1 promoter: modified phage lambda PL promoter with tet operator sites (Lutz and Bujard, 1997)
>Addgene plasmid #250893 | pK1_PLLacO1R3CIw_PLTetO1R2CIw | addgene full sequence | sequence record 500504 | Addgene NGS Result
CTCGAGAATTGTGAGCGGATAACAATTGACATTGTGAGCGGATAACAAGATACTGAGCACATCAGCAGGA
CGCACTGACCGAATTCATTCGGGAGGAGTGCGGTACCATGAGCACAAAAAAGAAA
[261 nt withheld, positions 126-386]
ATGCAGCCGTCACTTAGAAGTGAGTATGAGTACCCTGTTTTTTCTCATGTTCAGGCAGGGATGTTCTCAC
CTGAGCTTAGAACCTTTACCAAAGGTGATGCGGAGAGATGGGTAAGCACAACCAAAAAAGCCAGTGATTC
TGCATTCTGGCTTGAGGTTGAAGGTAATTCCATGACCGCACCAACAGGCTCCAAGCCAAGCTTTCCTGAC
GGAATGTTAATTCTCGTTGACCCTGAGCAGGCTGTTGAGCCAGGTGATTTCTGCATAGCCAGACTTGGGG
GTGATGAGTTTACCTTCAAGAAACTGATCAGGGATAGCGGTCAGGTGTTTTTACAACCACTAAACCCACA
GTACCCAATGATCCCATGCAATGAGAGTTGTTCCGTTGTGGGGAAAGTTATCGCTAGTCAGTGGCCTGAA
GAGACGTTTGGCTGATCTAGAGGCATCAAATAAAACGAAAGGCTCAGTCGAAAGACTGGGCCTTTCGTTT
TATCTGTTGTTTGTCGGTGAACGCTCTCCTGAGTAGGACAAATCCGCCGCCCTAGACCTAGGCGATGACG
GAAAAAGAGATCGTCTTAATGTATAGATTTTCGTGGATTACGTCGCCAGTCAGGATCCTGGCAGAAGCTA
TTCATTCTGCAGTTCCGTGCTCCAAAACAACCGTTCGGCTGCGGCGAGCGGTATCAGCTCACTCAAAGGC
GGTAATACGGTTATCCACAGAATCAGGGGATAACGCAGGAAAGAACATGTCTGGAAGATGCCAGGAAGAT
ACTTAACAGGGAAGTGAGAGGGCCGCGGCAAAGCCGTTTTTCCATAGGCTCCGCCCCCCTGACAAGCATC
ACGAAATCTGACGCTCAAATCAGTGGTGGCGAAACCCGACAGGACTATAAAGATACCAGGCGTTTCCCCC
TGGCGGCTCCCTCGTGCGCTCTCCTGTTCCTGCCTTTCGGTTTACCGGTGTCATTCCGCTGTTATGGCCG
CGTTTGTCTCATTCCACGCCTGACACTCAGTTCCGGGTAGGCAGTTCGCTCCAAGCTGGACTGTATGCAC
GAACCCCCCGTTCAGTCCGACCGCTGCGCCTTATCCGGTAACTATCGTCTTGAGTCCAACCCGGAAAGAC
ATGCAAAAGCACCACTGGCAGCAGCCACTGGTAATTGATTTAGAGGAGTTAGTCTTGAAGTCATGCGCCG
GTTAAGGCTAAACTGAAAGGACAAGTTTTGGTGACTGCGCTCCTCCAAGCCAGTTACCTCGGTTCAAAGA
GTTGGTAGCTCAGAGAACCTTCGAAAAACCGCCCTGCAAGGCGGTTTTTTCGTTTTCAGAGCAAGAGATT
ACGCGCAGACCAAAACGATCTCAAGAAGATCATCTTATTAATCAGATAAAATATTTCTAGATTTCAGTGC
AATTTATCTCTTCAAATGTAGCACCTGAAGTCAGCCCCATACGATATAAGTTGTTACTAGTGCTTGGATT
CTCACCAATAAAAAACGCCCGGCGGCAACCGAGCGTTCTGAACAAATCCAGATGGAGTTCTGAGGTCATT
ACTGGATCTATCAACAGGAGTCCAAGCGAGCTCGATATCAAATTACGCCCCGCCCTGCCACTCATCGCAG
TACTGTTGTAATTCATTAAGCATTCTGCCGACATGGAAGCCATCACAAACGGCATGATGAACCTGAATCG
CCAGCGGCATCAGCACCTTGTCGCCTTGCGTATAATATTTGCCCATGGTGAAAACGGGGGCGAAGAAGTT
GTCCATATTGGCCACGTTTAAATCAAAACTGGTGAAACTCACCCAGGGATTGGCTGAGACGAAAAACATA
TTCTCAATAAACCCTTTAGGGAAATAGGCCAGGTTTTCACCGTAACACGCCACATCTTGCGAATATATGT
GTAGAAACTGCCGGAAATCGTCGTGGTATTCACTCCAGAGCGATGAAAACGTTTCAGTTTGCTCATGGAA
AACGGTGTAACAAGGGTGAACACTATCCCATATCACCAGCTCACCGTCTTTCATTGCCATACGGAATTCC
GGATGAGCATTCATCAGGCGGGCAAGAATGTGAATAAAGGCCGGATAAAACTTGTGCTTATTTTTCTTTA
CGGTCTTTAAAAAGGCCGTAATATCCAGCTGAACGGTCTGGTTATAGGTACATTGAGCAACTGACTGAAA
TGCCTCAAAATGTTCTTTACGATGCCATTGGGATATATCAACGGTGGTATATCCAGTGATTTTTTTCTCC
ATTTTAGCTTCCTTAGCTCCTGAAAATCTCGATAACTCAAAAAATACGCCCGGTAGTGATCTTATTTCAT
TATGGTGAAAGTTGGAACCTCTTACGTGCCGATCAACGTCTCATTTTCGCCAGATATCGACGTCTACTGG
GACGAAGACGAACAGTCGACAACGAAGACGCCAACATCAAGATCTCGCATTTGTTCCTAGGTCTAGGGCG
GCGGATTTGTCCTACTCAGGAGAGCGTTCACCGACAAACAACAGATAAAACGAAAGGCCCAGTCTTTCGA
CTGAGCCTTTCGTTTTATTTGATGCCTCTAGATCAGCCAAACGTCTCTTCAGGCCACTGACTAGCGATAA
CTTTCCCCACAACGGAACAACTCTCATTGCATGGGATCATTGGGTACTGTGGGTTTAGTGGTTGTAAAAA
CACCTGACCGCTATCCCTGATCAGTTTCTTGAAGGTAAACTCATCACCCCCAAGTCTGGCTATGCAGAAA
TCACCTGGCTCAACAGCCTGCTCAGGGTCAACGAGAATTAACATTCCGTCAGGAAAGCTTGGCTTGGAGC
CTGTTGGTGCGGTCATGGAATTACCTTCAACCTCAAGCCAGAATGCAGAATCACTGGCTTTTTTGGTTGT
GCTTACCCATCTCTCCGCATCACCTTTGGTAAAGGTTCTAAGCTCAGGTGAGAACATCCCTGCCTGAACA
TGAGAAAAAACAGGGTACTCATACTCACTTCTAAGTGACGGCTGCAT
[261 nt withheld, positions 3374-3634]
TTTCTTTTTTGTGCTCATGGTACCGAACTCCTCAAAAATGAATTCGGTCAGTGCGTCCTGCTGATGTGCT
CAGTATCTCTATCACTGATAGGGATGTCAATCTCTATCACTGATAGGGACTCGAGGTGAAGACGAAAGGG
CCTCGTGATACGCCTATTTTTATAGGTTAATGTCATGATAATAAAGATCCTGGTAA
