>Addgene plasmid #250893 | pK1_PLLacO1R3CIw_PLTetO1R2CIw | depositor partial sequence | sequence record 495067 | Wild type cI
GGTACCATGAGCACAAAAAAGAAA
[261 nt withheld, positions 25-285]
ATGCAGCCGTCACTTAGAAGTGAGTATGAGTACCCTGTTTTTTCTCATGTTCAGGCAGGGATGTTCTCAC
CTGAGCTTAGAACCTTTACCAAAGGTGATGCGGAGAGATGGGTAAGCACAACCAAAAAAGCCAGTGATTC
TGCATTCTGGCTTGAGGTTGAAGGTAATTCCATGACCGCACCAACAGGCTCCAAGCCAAGCTTTCCTGAC
GGAATGTTAATTCTCGTTGACCCTGAGCAGGCTGTTGAGCCAGGTGATTTCTGCATAGCCAGACTTGGGG
GTGATGAGTTTACCTTCAAGAAACTGATCAGGGATAGCGGTCAGGTGTTTTTACAACCACTAAACCCACA
GTACCCAATGATCCCATGCAATGAGAGTTGTTCCGTTGTGGGGAAAGTTATCGCTAGTCAGTGGCCTGAA
GAGACGTTTGGCTGATCTAGA
