>Addgene plasmid #250893 | pK1_PLLacO1R3CIw_PLTetO1R2CIw | depositor partial sequence | sequence record 495068 | PL LacO1 promoter
CTCGAGAATTGTGAGCGGATAACAATTGACATTGTGAGCGGATAACAAGATACTGAGCACATCAGCAGGA
CGCACTGACCGAATTC
